>Addgene plasmid #177884 | DL034:cFos::HaloTag-iPAK4 | addgene full sequence | sequence record 349965 | Addgene NGS Result
GTCGACGGATCGGGAGATCTCCCGATCCCCTATGGTGCACTCTCAGTACAATCTGCTCTGATGCCGCATA
GTTAAGCCAGTATCTGCTCCCTGCTTGTGTGTTGGAGGTCGCTGAGTAGTGCGCGAGCAAAATTTAAGCT
ACAACAAGGCAAGGCTTGACCGACAATTGCATGAAGAATCTGCTTAGGGTTAGGCGTTTTGCGCTGCTTC
GCGATGTACGGGCCAGATATACGCGTTGACATTGATTATTGACTAGTTATTAATAGTAATCAATTACGGG
GTCATTAGTTCATAGCCCATATATGGAGTTCCGCGTTACATAACTTACGGTAAATGGCCCGCCTGGCTGA
CCGCCCAACGACCCCCGCCCATTGACGTCAATAATGACGTATGTTCCCATAGTAACGCCAATAGGGACTT
TCCATTGACGTCAATGGGTGGAGTATTTACGGTAAACTGCCCACTTGGCAGTACATCAAGTGTATCATAT
GCCAAGTACGCCCCCTATTGACGTCAATGACGGTAAATGGCCCGCCTGGCATTATGCCCAGTACATGACC
TTATGGGACTTTCCTACTTGGCAGTACATCTACGTATTAGTCATCGCTATTACCATGGTGATGCGGTTTT
GGCAGTACATCAATGGGCGTGGATAGCGGTTTGACTCACGGGGATTTCCAAGTCTCCACCCCATTGACGT
CAATGGGAGTTTGTTTTGGCACCAAAATCAACGGGACTTTCCAAAATGTCGTAACAACTCCGCCCCATTG
ACGCAAATGGGCGGTAGGCGTGTACGGTGGGAGGTCTATATAAGCAGCGCGTTTTGCCTGTACTGGGTCT
CTCTGGTTAGACCAGATCTGAGCCTGGGAGCTCTCTGGCTAACTAGGGAACCCACTGCTTAAGCCTCAAT
AAAGCTTGCCTTGAGTGCTTCAAGTAGTGTGTGCCCGTCTGTTGTGTGACTCTGGTAACTAGAGATCCCT
CAGACCCTTTTAGTCAGTGTGGAAAATCTCTAGCAGTGGCGCCCGAACAGGGACTTGAAAGCGAAAGGGA
AACCAGAGGAGCTCTCTCGACGCAGGACTCGGCTTGCTGAAGCGCGCACGGCAAGAGGCGAGGGGCGGCG
ACTGGTGAGTACGCCAAAAATTTTGACTAGCGGAGGCTAGAAGGAGAGAGATGGGTGCGAGAGCGTCAGT
ATTAAGCGGGGGAGAATTAGATCGCGATGGGAAAAAATTCGGTTAAGGCCAGGGGGAAAGAAAAAATATA
AATTAAAACATATAGTATGGGCAAGCAGGGAGCTAGAACGATTCGCAGTTAATCCTGGCCTGTTAGAAAC
ATCAGAAGGCTGTAGACAAATACTGGGACAGCTACAACCATCCCTTCAGACAGGATCAGAAGAACTTAGA
TCATTATATAATACAGTAGCAACCCTCTATTGTGTGCATCAAAGGATAGAGATAAAAGACACCAAGGAAG
CTTTAGACAAGATAGAGGAAGAGCAAAACAAAAGTAAGACCACCGCACAGCAAGCGGCCGCTGATCTTCA
GACCTGGAGGAGGAGATATGAGGGACAATTGGAGAAGTGAATTATATAAATATAAAGTAGTAAAAATTGA
ACCATTAGGAGTAGCACCCACCAAGGCAAAGAGAAGAGTGGTGCAGAGAGAAAAAAGAGCAGTGGGAATA
GGAGCTTTGTTCCTTGGGTTCTTGGGAGCAGCAGGAAGCACTATGGGCGCAGCGTCAATGACGCTGACGG
TACAGGCCAGACAATTATTGTCTGGTATAGTGCAGCAGCAGAACAATTTGCTGAGGGCTATTGAGGCGCA
ACAGCATCTGTTGCAACTCACAGTCTGGGGCATCAAGCAGCTCCAGGCAAGAATCCTGGCTGTGGAAAGA
TACCTAAAGGATCAACAGCTCCTGGGGATTTGGGGTTGCTCTGGAAAACTCATTTGCACCACTGCTGTGC
CTTGGAATGCTAGTTGGAGTAATAAATCTCTGGAACAGATTTGGAATCACACGACCTGGATGGAGTGGGA
CAGAGAAATTAACAATTACACAAGCTTAATACACTCCTTAATTGAAGAATCGCAAAACCAGCAAGAAAAG
AATGAACAAGAATTATTGGAATTAGATAAATGGGCAAGTTTGTGGAATTGGTTTAACATAACAAATTGGC
TGTGGTATATAAAATTATTCATAATGATAGTAGGAGGCTTGGTAGGTTTAAGAATAGTTTTTGCTGTACT
TTCTATAGTGAATAGAGTTAGGCAGGGATATTCACCATTATCGTTTCAGACCCACCTCCCAACCCCGAGG
GGACCCGACAGGCCCGAAGGAATAGAAGAAGAAGGTGGAGAGAGAGACAGAGACAGATCCATTCGATTAG
TGAACGGATCGGCACTGCGTGCGCCAATTCTGCAGACAAATGGCAGTATTCATCCACAATTTTAAAAGAA
AAGGGGGGATTGGGGGGTACAGTGCAGGGGAAAGAATAGTAGACATAATAGCAACAGACATACAAACTAA
AGAATTACAAAAACAAATTACAAAAATTCAAAATTTTCGGGTTTATTACAGGGACAGCAGAGATCCAGTT
TGGTTAATTAAAAGCTTTCCTTTAGGAACAGAGGCTTCGAGCCTTTAAGGCTGCGTACTTGCTTCTCCTA
ATACCAGAGACTCAAAAAAAAAAAAAAAAGTTCCAGATTGCTGGACAATGACCCGGGTCTCATCCCTTGA
CCCTGGGAACCGGGTCCACATTGAATCAGGTGCGAATGTTCGCTCGCCTTCTCTGCCTTTCCCGCCTCCC
CTCCCCCGGCCGCGGCCCCGGTTCCCCCCCTGCGCTGCACCCTCAGAGTTGGCTGCAGCCGGCGAGCTGT
TCCCGTCAATCCCTCCCTCCTTTACACAGGATGTCCATATTAGGACATCTGCGTCAGCAGGTTTCCACGG
CCGGTCCCTGTTGTTCTGGGGGGGGGACCATCTCCGAAATCCTACACGCGGAAGGTCTAGGAGACCCCCT
AAGATCCCAAATGTGAACACTCATAGGTGAAAGATGTATGCCAAGACGGGGGTTGAAAGCCTGGGGCGTA
GAGTTGACGACAGAGCGCCCGCAGAGGGCCTTGGGGCGCGCTTCCCCCCCCTTCCAGTTCCGCCCAGTGA
CGTAGGAAGTCCATCCATTCACAGCGCTTCTATAAAGGCGCCAGCTGAGGCGCCTACTACTCCAACCGCG
ACTGCAGCGAGCAACTGAGAAGACTGGATAGAGCCGGCGGTTCCGCGAACGAGCAGTGACCGCGCTCCCA
CCCAGCTCTGCTCTGCAGCTCCCACCAGTGTCTACCCCTGGACCCCTTGCCGGGCTTTCCCCAAACTTCG
ACCATGATGTTCTCGGGTTTCAACGCCGACTACGAGGCGTCATCCTCCCGCTGCAGTAGCGCCTCCCCGG
CCGGGGACAGCCTTTCCTACTACCATTCCCCAGCCGACTCCTTCTCCAGCATGGGCTCTCCTGTCAACAC
ACAGGTGAGTTTGGCTTTGTGTAGCCGCCAGGTCCGCGCTGAGGGTCGCCGTGGAGGAGACACTGGGGTG
TGACTCGCAGGGGCGGGGGGGTCTTCCTTTTTCGCTCTGGAGGGAGACTGGCGCGGTCAGAGCAGCCTTA
GCCTGGGAACCCAGGACTTGTCTGAGCGCGTGCACACTTGTCATAGTAAGACTTAGTGACCCCTTCCCGC
GCGGCAGGTTTATTCTGAGTGGCCTGCCTGCATTCTTCTCTCGGCCGACTTGTTTCTGAGATCAGCCGGG
GCCAACAAGTCTCGAGCAAAGAGTCGCTAACTAGAGTTTGGGAGGCGGCAAACCGCGGCAATCCCCCCTC
CCGGGGCAGCCTGGAGCAGGGAGGAGGGAGGAGGGAGGAGGGTGCTGCGGGCGGGTGTGTAAGGCAGTTT
CATTGATAAAAAGCGAGTTCATTCTGGAGACTCCGGAGCAGCGCCTGCGTCAGCGCAGACGTCAGGGATA
TTTATAACAAACCCCCTTTCGAGCGAGTGATGCCGAAGGGATAACGGGAACGCAGCAGTAGGATGGAGGG
GAAAGGCTGCGCTGCGGAATTCAAGGGAGGATATTGGGAGAGCTTTTATCTCCGATGAGGTGCATACAGG
AAGACATAAGCAGTCTCTGACCGGAATGCTTCTCTCTCCCTGCTTCATGCGACACTAGGGCCACTTGCTC
CACCTGTGTCTGGAACCTCCTCGCTCACCTCCGCTTTCCTCTTTTTGTTTTGTTTCAGGACTTTTGCGCA
GATCTCTCCGGATCCATGATCGGTACTGGCTTTCCATTCGACCCCCATTATGTGGAAGTCCTGGGCGAGC
GCATGCACTACGTCGATGTTGGTCCGCGCGATGGCACCCCTGTGCTGTTCCTGCACGGTAACCCGACCTC
CTCCTACGTGTGGCGCAACATCATCCCGCATGTTGCACCGACCCATCGCTGCATTGCTCCAGACCTGATC
GGTATGGGCAAATCCGACAAACCAGACCTGGGTTATTTCTTCGACGACCACGTCCGCTTCATGGATGCCT
TCATCGAAGCCCTGGGTCTGGAAGAGGTCGTCCTGGTCATTCACGACTGGGGCTCCGCTCTGGGTTTCCA
CTGGGCCAAGCGCAATCCAGAGCGCGTCAAAGGTATTGCATTTATGGAGTTCATCCGCCCTATCCCGACC
TGGGACGAATGGCCAGAATTTGCCCGCGAGACCTTCCAGGCCTTCCGCACCACCGACGTCGGCCGCAAGC
TGATCATCGATCAGAACGTTTTTATCGAGGGTACGCTGCCGATGGGTGTCGTCCGCCCGCTGACTGAAGT
CGAGATGGACCATTACCGCGAGCCGTTCCTGAATCCTGTTGACCGCGAGCCACTGTGGCGCTTCCCAAAC
GAGCTGCCAATCGCCGGTGAGCCAGCGAACATCGTCGCGCTGGTCGAAGAATACATGGACTGGCTGCACC
AGTCCCCTGTCCCGAAGCTGCTGTTCTGGGGCACCCCAGGCGTTCTGATCCCACCGGCCGAAGCCGCTCG
CCTGGCCAAAAGCCTGCCTAACTGCAAGGCTGTGGACATCGGCCCGGGTCTGAATCTGCTGCAAGAAGAC
AACCCGGACCTGATCGGCAGCGAGATCGCGCGCTGGCTGTCGACGCTCGAGATTTCCGGCGAGCCAACCA
CTTCAGGTGGATCCGAAGCAGAGGACTGGACAGCAGCCCTACTGAACAGGGGTCGCAGTCGCCAGCCCCT
GGTACTAGGGGACAATTGCTTTGCTGACTTGGTGCACAACTGGATGGAGCTGCCTGAGGAATTCCCCGCC
GCCCCTGCTGTTCCTGGGCCCCCTGGCCCCCGCTCACCACAGCGGGAGCCACAGCGAGTATCCCATGAGC
AGTTCCGGGCTGCCCTGCAGCTGGTGGTGGACCCAGGCGACCCCCGCTCCTACCTGGACAACTTCATCAA
GATTGGCGAGGGCTCCACGGGCATCGTGTGCATCGCCACCGTGCGCAGCTCGGGCAAGCTGGTGGCCGTC
AAGAAGATGGACCTGCGCAAGCAGCAGAGGCGCGAGCTGCTCTTCAACGAGGTGGTAATCATGAGGGACT
ACCAGCACGAGAATGTGGTGGAGATGTACAACAGCTACCTGGTGGGGGACGAGCTCTGGGTGGTCATGGA
GTTCCTGGAAGGAGGCGCCCTCACCGACATCGTCACCCACACCAGGATGAACGAGGAGCAGATCGCAGCC
GTGTGCCTTGCAGTGCTGCAGGCCCTGTCGGTGCTCCACGCCCAGGGCGTCATCCACCGGGACATCAAGA
GCGACTCGATCCTGCTGACCCATGATGGCAGGGTGAAGCTGTCAGACTTTGGGTTCTGCGCCCAGGTGAG
CAAGGAAGTGCCCCGAAGGAAGTCGCTGGTCGGCACGCCCTACTGGATGGCCCCAGAGCTCATCTCCCGC
CTTCCCTACGGGCCAGAGGTAGACATCTGGTCGCTGGGGATAATGGTGATTGAGATGGTGGACGGAGAGC
CCCCCTACTTCAACGAGCCACCCCTCAAAGCCATGAAGATGATTCGGGACAACCTGCCACCCCGACTGAA
GAACCTGCACAAGGTGTCGCCATCCCTGAAGGGCTTCCTGGACCGCCTGCTGGTGCGAGACCCTGCCCAG
CGGGCCACGGCAGCCGAGCTGCTGAAGCACCCATTCCTGGCCAAGGCAGGGCCGCCTGCCAGCATCGTGC
CCCTCATGCGCCAGAACCGCACCAGATGAGAATTCGATATCAAGCTTATCGATAATCAACCTCTGGATTA
CAAAATTTGTGAAAGATTGACTGGTATTCTTAACTATGTTGCTCCTTTTACGCTATGTGGATACGCTGCT
TTAATGCCTTTGTATCATGCTATTGCTTCCCGTATGGCTTTCATTTTCTCCTCCTTGTATAAATCCTGGT
TGCTGTCTCTTTATGAGGAGTTGTGGCCCGTTGTCAGGCAACGTGGCGTGGTGTGCACTGTGTTTGCTGA
CGCAACCCCCACTGGTTGGGGCATTGCCACCACCTGTCAGCTCCTTTCCGGGACTTTCGCTTTCCCCCTC
CCTATTGCCACGGCGGAACTCATCGCCGCCTGCCTTGCCCGCTGCTGGACAGGGGCTCGGCTGTTGGGCA
CTGACAATTCCGTGGTGTTGTCGGGGAAATCATCGTCCTTTCCTTGGCTGCTCGCCTGTGTTGCCACCTG
GATTCTGCGCGGGACGTCCTTCTGCTACGTCCCTTCGGCCCTCAATCCAGCGGACCTTCCTTCCCGCGGC
CTGCTGCCGGCTCTGCGGCCTCTTCCGCGTCTTCGCCTTCGCCCTCAGACGAGTCGGATCTCCCTTTGGG
CCGCCTCCCCGCATCGATACCGTCGACCTCGAGACCTAGAAAAACATGGAGCAATCACAAGTAGCAATAC
AGCAGCTACCAATGCTGATTGTGCCTGGCTAGAAGCACAAGAGGAGGAGGAGGTGGGTTTTCCAGTCACA
CCTCAGGTACCTTTAAGACCAATGACTTACAAGGCAGCTGTAGATCTTAGCCACTTTTTAAAAGAAAAGG
GGGGACTGGAAGGGCTAATTCACTCCCAACGAAGACAAGATATCCTTGATCTGTGGATCTACCACACACA
AGGCTACTTCCCTGATTGGCAGAACTACACACCAGGGCCAGGGATCAGATATCCACTGACCTTTGGATGG
TGCTACAAGCTAGTACCAGTTGAGCAAGAGAAGGTAGAAGAAGCCAATGAAGGAGAGAACACCCGCTTGT
TACACCCTGTGAGCCTGCATGGGATGGATGACCCGGAGAGAGAAGTATTAGAGTGGAGGTTTGACAGCCG
CCTAGCATTTCATCACATGGCCCGAGAGCTGCATCCGGACTGTACTGGGTCTCTCTGGTTAGACCAGATC
TGAGCCTGGGAGCTCTCTGGCTAACTAGGGAACCCACTGCTTAAGCCTCAATAAAGCTTGCCTTGAGTGC
TTCAAGTAGTGTGTGCCCGTCTGTTGTGTGACTCTGGTAACTAGAGATCCCTCAGACCCTTTTAGTCAGT
GTGGAAAATCTCTAGCAGGGCCCGTTTAAACCCGCTGATCAGCCTCGACTGTGCCTTCTAGTTGCCAGCC
ATCTGTTGTTTGCCCCTCCCCCGTGCCTTCCTTGACCCTGGAAGGTGCCACTCCCACTGTCCTTTCCTAA
TAAAATGAGGAAATTGCATCGCATTGTCTGAGTAGGTGTCATTCTATTCTGGGGGGTGGGGTGGGGCAGG
ACAGCAAGGGGGAGGATTGGGAAGACAATAGCAGGCATGCTGGGGATGCGGTGGGCTCTATGGCTTCTGA
GGCGGAAAGAACCAGCTGGGGCTCTAGGGGGTATCCCC
[124 nt withheld, positions 7879-8002]
C
[91 nt withheld, positions 8004-8094]
A
[49 nt withheld, positions 8096-8144]
CCTTTGACGTTGGAGTCCACGTTCTTT
[37 nt withheld, positions 8172-8208]
ACCCTATCTCGGTCTATTCTTTTGATTTATAAGGGATTTTGCCGATTTCGGCCTATTGGTTAAAAAATGA
GCTGATTTAACAAAAATTTAACGCGAATTAATTCTGTGGAATGTGTGTCAGTTAGGGTGTGGAAAGTCCC
CAGGCTCCCCAGCAGGCAGAAGTATGCAAAGCATGCATCTCAATTAGTCAGCAACCAGGTGTGGAAAGTC
CCCAGGCTCCCCAGCAGGCAGAAGTATGCAAAGCATGCATCTCAATTAGTCAGCAACCATAGTCCCGCCC
CTAACTCCGCCCATCCCGCCCCTAACTCCGCCCAGTTCCGCCCATTCTCCGCCCCATGGCTGACTAATTT
TTTTTATTTATGCAGAGGCCGAGGCCGCCTCTGCCTCTGAGCTATTCCAGAAGTAGTGAGGAGGCTTTTT
TGGAGGCCTAGGCTTTTGCAAAAAGCTCCCGGGAGCTTGTATATCCATTTTCGGATCTGATCAGCACGTG
TTGACAATTAATCATCGGCATAGTATATCGGCATAGTATAATACGACAAGGTGAGGAACTAAACCATGGC
CAAGTTGACCAGTGCCGTTCCGGTGCTCACCGCGCGCGACGTCGCCGGAGCGGTCGAGTTCTGGACCGAC
CGGCTCGGGTTCTCCCGGGACTTCGTGGAGGACGACTTCGCCGGTGTGGTCCGGGACGACGTGACCCTGT
TCATCAGCGCGGTCCAGGACCAGGTGGTGCCGGACAACACCCTGGCCTGGGTGTGGGTGCGCGGCCTGGA
CGAGCTGTACGCCGAGTGGTCGGAGGTCGTGTCCACGAACTTCCGGGACGCCTCCGGGCCGGCCATGACC
GAGATCGGCGAGCAGCCGTGGGGGCGGGAGTTCGCCCTGCGCGACCCGGCCGGCAACTGCGTGCACTTCG
TGGCCGAGGAGCAGGACTGACACGTGCTACGAGATTTCGATTCCACCGCCGCCTTCTATGAAAGGTTGGG
CTTCGGAATCGTTTTCCGGGACGCCGGCTGGATGATCCTCCAGCGCGGGGATCTCATGCTGGAGTTCTTC
GCCCACCCCAACTTGTTTATTGCAGCTTATAATGGTTACAAATAAAGCAATAGCATCACAAATTTCACAA
ATAAAGCATTTTTTTCACTGCATTCTAGTTGTGGTTTGTCCAAACTCATCAATGTATCTTATCATGTCTG
TATACCGTCGACCTCTAGCTAGAGCTTGGCGTAATCATGGTCATAGCTGTTTCCTGTGTGAAATTGTTAT
CCGCTCACAATTCCACACAACATACGAGCCGGAAGCATAAAGTGTAAAGCCTGGGGTGCCTAATGAGTGA
GCTAACTCACATTAATTGCGTTGCGCTCACTGCCCGCTTTCCAGTCGGGAAACCTGTCGTGCCAGCTGCA
TTAATGAATCGGCCAACGCGCGGGGAGAGGCGGTTTGCGTATTGGGCGCTCTTCCGCTTCCTCGCTCACT
GACTCGCTGCGCTCGGTCGTTCGGCTGCGGCGAGCGGTATCAGCTCACTCAAAGGCGGTAATACGGTTAT
CCACAGAATCAGGGGATAACGCAGGAAAGAACATGTGAGCAAAAGGCCAGCAAAAGGCCAGGAACCGTAA
AAAGGCCGCGTTGCTGGCGTTTTTCCATAGGCTCCGCCCCCCTGACGAGCATCACAAAAATCGACGCTCA
AGTCAGAGGTGGCGAAACCCGACAGGACTATAAAGATACCAGGCGTTTCCCCCTGGAAGCTCCCTCGTGC
GCTCTCCTGTTCCGACCCTGCCGCTTACCGGATACCTGTCCGCCTTTCTCCCTTCGGGAAGCGTGGCGCT
TTCTCATAGCTCACGCTGTAGGTATCTCAGTTCGGTGTAGGTCGTTCGCTCCAAGCTGGGCTGTGTGCAC
GAACCCCCCGTTCAGCCCGACCGCTGCGCCTTATCCGGTAACTATCGTCTTGAGTCCAACCCGGTAAGAC
ACGACTTATCGCCACTGGCAGCAGCCACTGGTAACAGGATTAGCAGAGCGAGGTATGTAGGCGGTGCTAC
AGAGTTCTTGAAGTGGTGGCCTAACTACGGCTACACTAGAAGAACAGTATTTGGTATCTGCGCTCTGCTG
AAGCCAGTTACCTTCGGAAAAAGAGTTGGTAGCTCTTGATCCGGCAAACAAACCACCGCTGGTAGCGGTG
GTTTTTTTGTTTGCAAGCAGCAGATTACGCGCAGAAAAAAAGGATCTCAAGAAGATCCTTTGATCTTTTC
TACGGGGTCTGACGCTCAGTGGAACGAAAACTCACGTTAAGGGATTTTGGTCATGAGATTATCAAAAAGG
ATCTTCACCTAGATCCTTTTAAATTAAAAATGAAGTTTTAAATCAATCTAAAGTATATATGAGTAAACTT
GGTCTGACAGTTACCAATGCTTAATCAGTGAGGCACCTATCTCAGCGATCTGTCTATTTCGTTCATCCAT
AGTTGCCTGACTCCCCGTCGTGTAGATAACTACGATACGGGAGGGCTTACCATCTGGCCCCAGTGCTGCA
ATGATACCGCGAGACCCACGCTCACCGGCTCCAGATTTATCAGCAATAAACCAGCCAGCCGGAAGGGCCG
AGCGCAGAAGTGGTCCTGCAACTTTATCCGCCTCCATCCAGTCTATTAATTGTTGCCGGGAAGCTAGAGT
AAGTAGTTCGCCAGTTAATAGTTTGCGCAACGTTGTTGCCATTGCTACAGGCATCGTGGTGTCACGCTCG
TCGTTTGGTATGGCTTCATTCAGCTCCGGTTCCCAACGATCAAGGCGAGTTACATGATCCCCCATGTTGT
GCAAAAAAGCGGTTAGCTCCTTCGGTCCTCCGATCGTTGTCAGAAGTAAGTTGGCCGCAGTGTTATCACT
CATGGTTATGGCAGCACTGCATAATTCTCTTACTGTCATGCCATCCGTAAGATGCTTTTCTGTGACTGGT
GAGTACTCAACCAAGTCATTCTGAGAATAGTGTATGCGGCGACCGAGTTGCTCTTGCCCGGCGTCAATAC
GGGATAATACCGCGCCACATAGCAGAACTTTAAAAGTGCTCATCATTGGAAAACGTTCTTCGGGGCGAAA
ACTCTCAAGGATCTTACCGCTGTTGAGATCCAGTTCGATGTAACCCACTCGTGCACCCAACTGATCTTCA
GCATCTTTTACTTTCACCAGCGTTTCTGGGTGAGCAAAAACAGGAAGGCAAAATGCCGCAAAAAAGGGAA
TAAGGGCGACACGGAAATGTTGAATACTCATACTCTTCCTTTTTCAATATTATTGAAGCATTTATCAGGG
TTATTGTCTCATGAGCGGATACATATTTGAATGTATTTAGAAAAATAAACAAATAGGGGTTCCGCGCACA
TTTCCCCGAAAAGTGCCACCTGAC
Features (pLannotate 1.2.2; 32 found; start..end, strand, type, name):
     31..83      -  misc_feature   bom (fragment): basis of mobility region from pBR322
    238..617     +  enhancer       CMV enhancer: human cytomegalovirus immediate early enhancer
    618..817     +  promoter       CMV promoter: human cytomegalovirus (CMV) immediate early promoter
    835..1015    +  LTR            5' LTR (truncated): truncated 5' long terminal repeat (LTR) from HIV-1
   1062..1187    +  misc_feature   HIV-1 Ψ: packaging signal of human immunodeficiency virus type 1
   1171..1534    +  CDS            HIV-1 gag (fragment): gag protein from human immunodeficiency virus 1; gag
   1680..1913    +  misc_feature   RRE: The Rev response element (RRE) of HIV-1 allows for Rev-dependent mRNA export from the nucleus to the cytoplasm.
   2290..2390    +  CDS            Rev (fragment): human immunodeficiency virus 1 (HIV-1) Rev protein; rev; enhances nuclear export of unspliced and incompletely spliced viral mRNAs
   2440..2557    +  misc_feature   cPPT/CTS: central polypurine tract and central termination sequence of HIV-1
   3364..3504    +  CDS            Fos (fragment): FOS_MOUSE - Experimental evidence at protein level: Swiss-Prot protein existence level 1. Nuclear phosphoprotein which forms a tight but non-covalently linked complex with the JUN/AP-1 transcription factor. On TGF-beta activation, forms a multimeric SMAD3/SMAD4/JUN/FOS complex, at the AP1/SMAD-binding site to regulate TGF-beta-mediated signaling (By similarity). Has a critical function in regulating the development of cells destined to form and maintain the skeleton. It is thought to have an important role in signal transduction, cell proliferation and differentiation. In growing cells, activa
   4289..5170    +  CDS            HaloTag®: modified bacterial dehalogenase that forms covalent bonds with chloroalkane derivatives
   5189..5308    +  CDS            Inka1 (fragment): INKA1_MOUSE - Also known as Fam212a. Experimental evidence at protein level: Swiss-Prot protein existence level 1. Inhibitor of the serine/threonine-protein kinase PAK4. Acts by binding PAK4 in a substrate-like manner, inhibiting the protein kinase activity. From Mus musculus (Mouse).
   5315..6256    +  CDS            PAK4 (fragment): PAK4_HUMAN - Also known as KIAA1142. Experimental evidence at protein level: Swiss-Prot protein existence level 1. Serine/threonine protein kinase that plays a role in a variety of different signaling pathways including cytoskeleton regulation, cell migration, growth, proliferation or cell survival. Activation by various effectors including growth factor receptors or active CDC42 and RAC1 results in a conformational change and a subsequent autophosphorylation on several serine and/or threonine residues. Phosphorylates and inactivates the protein phosphatase SSH1, leading to increased inhibitor
   6260..6284    +  misc_feature   MCS (fragment): pBluescript multiple cloning site
   6284..6872    +  misc_feature   WPRE: woodchuck hepatitis virus posttranscriptional regulatory element
   6809..7390    +  CDS            nef (fragment): NEF_HV1H2 - Experimental evidence at protein level: Swiss-Prot protein existence level 1. Extracellular Nef protein targets CD4(+) T-lymphocytes for apoptosis by interacting with CXCR4 surface receptors. From Human immunodeficiency virus type 1 group M subtype B (isolate HXB2) (HIV-1).
   7397..7577    +  LTR            5' LTR (truncated): truncated 5' long terminal repeat (LTR) from HIV-1
   7609..7833    +  polyA_signal   bGH poly(A) signal: bovine growth hormone polyadenylation signal
   7837..7858    +  promoter       SV40 promoter (fragment): SV40 enhancer and early promoter
   7879..8307    +  rep_origin     f1 ori (sequence partly withheld): f1 bacteriophage origin of replication; arrow indicates direction of (+) strand synthesis
   8321..8650    +  promoter       SV40 promoter: SV40 enhancer and early promoter
   8698..8745    +  promoter       EM7 promoter: synthetic bacterial promoter&nbsp
   8764..9138    +  CDS            BleoR: antibiotic-binding protein; Sh ble from Streptoalloteichus hindustanus; confers resistance to bleomycin, phleomycin, and Zeocin™
   9148..9273    +  CDS            ble (fragment): BLE_KLEPN - Experimental evidence at protein level: Swiss-Prot protein existence level 1. Binding protein with a strong affinity to the bleomycin family of antibiotics. Binds to CL990; an antimitotic-antibiotic compound. From Klebsiella pneumoniae.
   9268..9389    +  polyA_signal   SV40 poly(A) signal: SV40 polyadenylation signal
   9460..9482    -  protein_bind   lac operator (fragment): The lac repressor binds to the lac operator to inhibit transcription in E. coli. This inhibition can be relieved by adding lactose or isopropyl-β-D-thiogalactopyranoside (IPTG). lac repressor encoded by lacI
   9486..9516    -  promoter       lac promoter: promoter for the E. coli lac operon
   9531..9552    -  protein_bind   CAP binding site: CAP binding activates transcription in the presence of cAMP. E. coli catabolite activator protein
   9565..9657    -  CDS            lacI (fragment): lac repressor; lacI; The lac repressor binds to the lac operator to inhibit transcription in E. coli. This inhibition can be relieved by adding lactose or isopropyl-β-D-thiogalactopyranoside (IPTG).
   9840..10428   -  rep_origin     ori: high-copy-number ColE1/pMB1/pBR322/pUC origin of replication
  10599..11459   -  CDS            AmpR: β-lactamase; bla; confers resistance to ampicillin, carbenicillin, and related antibiotics
  11460..11564   -  promoter       AmpR promoter: bla
