[The description below was written by a language model from this plasmid's Addgene catalogue record and pLannotate feature annotations shown in this document.]
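Description:
DL034:cFos::HaloTag-iPAK4 is a lentiviral transfer plasmid of about 11.6 kb for mammalian expression, built on a pLenti cFos backbone. It is propagated in E. coli through a high-copy ColE1/pUC-type origin with ampicillin resistance (AmpR). An f1 origin is also present. Outside the viral region, an SV40/EM7 promoter-driven BleoR cassette with an SV40 poly(A) signal could confer Zeocin/bleomycin resistance, although because it lies beyond the 3' LTR it would not be packaged into virus. The viral portion has a third-generation-style layout. A CMV enhancer/promoter drives a truncated HIV-1 5' LTR, followed by the Ψ packaging signal with a gag fragment, the RRE for Rev-dependent export of the genomic RNA, and the cPPT/CTS. A WPRE to boost transcript expression, a second truncated LTR and a bGH polyadenylation signal sit downstream of the payload.

The payload is a synthetic 1,974 bp insert, iPAK4, carrying an N-terminal HaloTag and placed under a cFos promoter. The annotation detects a short mouse Fos coding fragment upstream of the fusion, which suggests the promoter region extends into the start of the Fos gene. The iPAK4 portion is annotated as a short fragment of Inka1, an inhibitor that binds PAK4 in a substrate-like manner, joined to a large fragment of human PAK4. HaloTag is a modified dehalogenase that bonds covalently to chloroalkane ligands, so the fusion can be labelled with such dyes. Because cFos is an immediate-early, activity-responsive promoter, expression of the fusion should report cellular activation. The associated publication concerns time-tagged "ticker tape" intracellular recordings, but the record itself does not describe how this construct is used in that work.
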