Addgene plasmid #177884: DL034:cFos::HaloTag-iPAK4
Purpose: HaloTag-iPAK4 fusion with cFos promoter, cloned into a lentivirus backbone
Depositing lab: Adam Cohen. Depositing organization: Harvard University. Publication: Time-tagged ticker tapes for intracellular recordings. Lin D, Li X, Moult E, Park P, Tang B, Shen H, Grimm JB, Falco N, Jia BZ, Baker D, Lavis LD, Cohen AE. Nat Biotechnol. 2023 Jan 2. doi: 10.1038/s41587-022-01524-7. PubMed 36593408.
Backbone
  Vector backbone: pLenti cFos
  Total vector size (bp): 11591
  Vector type: Mammalian Expression, Lentiviral
Growth in bacteria
  Bacterial resistance: Ampicillin, 100 μg/mL
  Growth temperature: 30°C
  Growth strain: NEB Stable
  Copy number: Unknown
Gene/Insert
  Gene/Insert name: iPAK4
  Species: Synthetic
  Insert size (bp): 1974
  Promoter: cFos
  Tag / fusion protein: HaloTag (N terminal on insert)
  Cloning method: Gibson Cloning
  Sequencing primers: 5′ AAGCTTTCCTTTAGGAACAGAG; 3′ GATATCGAATTCTCATCTGGTGCG
Terms and licenses: Academic/Nonprofit Terms; Industry Terms: Not Available to Industry
How to cite: DL034:cFos::HaloTag-iPAK4 was a gift from Adam Cohen (Addgene plasmid # 177884 ; http://n2t.net/addgene:177884 ; RRID:Addgene_177884)
